Addgene plasmid #74361: pISH-Tshz2
Purpose: Use to synthesize riboprobes for in situ hybridization (ISH) probe for Tshz2. Not for gene expression.
Depositing lab: Peter Mombaerts. Depositing organization: Max Planck Research Unit for Neurogenetics. Publication: Expression of homeobox genes in the mouse olfactory epithelium. Parrilla M, Chang I, Degl'Innocenti A, Omura M. J Comp Neurol. 2016 Oct 1;524(14):2713-39. doi: 10.1002/cne.24051. Epub 2016 Jun 19. PubMed 27243442.
Backbone
  Vector backbone: pGEM-T easy
  Backbone manufacturer: Promega
  Backbone size w/o insert (bp): 3015
Growth in bacteria
  Bacterial resistance: Ampicillin, 100 μg/mL
  Growth temperature: 37°C
  Growth strain: DH5alpha
  Copy number: High Copy
Gene/Insert
  Gene/Insert name: teashirt zinc finger family member 2 (alt name: Tshz2)
  Species: M. musculus (mouse)
  Insert size (bp): 563
  GenBank ID: NM_080455.2
  Entrez Gene: Tshz2 (a.k.a. 2900073F20Rik, B830045G17, Mtsh2, Sdccag33l, Tsh2, Zfp218, mKIAA4248, teashirt2)
  Cloning method: Unknown
  Sequencing primers: 5′ T7; 3′ SP6
Terms and licenses: Academic/Nonprofit Terms; Industry Terms: Not Available to Industry
Depositor comments: NcoI digestion and SP6 RNA polymerase for antisense probe
How to cite: pISH-Tshz2 was a gift from Peter Mombaerts (Addgene plasmid # 74361 ; http://n2t.net/addgene:74361 ; RRID:Addgene_74361)
