[The description below was written by a language model from this plasmid's Addgene catalogue record and pLannotate feature annotations shown in this document.]
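Description:
pISH-Tshz2 is an in vitro transcription template for making riboprobes against mouse Tshz2 (teashirt zinc finger family member 2), built in the Promega pGEM-T Easy cloning vector. It is not an expression construct: the insert is a partial fragment of the Tshz2 coding region, listed as 563 bp in the catalogue and annotated over a slightly longer span of about 600 bp in the 3,580 nt assembled sequence. There is no eukaryotic promoter or other element for producing protein in cells. The plasmid is maintained in E. coli at high copy through a ColE1/pUC-type origin and selected with ampicillin via the β-lactamase gene. The backbone also carries an f1 phage origin, which allows single-stranded DNA production, and remnants of the lac promoter/operator and lacZα region, which in the parent vector serve for blue/white screening and are interrupted by the insert.

The functional arrangement is the pair of opposing bacteriophage promoters flanking the cloning site. The T7 promoter lies upstream and reads in the same direction as the annotated Tshz2 fragment, while the SP6 promoter lies downstream and reads back across it. Transcription from SP6 therefore yields RNA complementary to the mRNA. This agrees with the depositor's note that the antisense probe is made with SP6 RNA polymerase after NcoI linearisation, which gives a defined run-off transcript. T7 transcription would correspondingly give the sense strand, commonly used as a negative control, although the record does not describe this use. The plasmid belongs to a set of probes used to map homeobox gene expression in the mouse olfactory epithelium by in situ hybridization. The cloning method is recorded as unknown.
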