Features (pLannotate 1.2.2; 13 found; start..end, strand, type, name):
     56..664     +  CDS            Tshz2 (fragment): TSH2_MOUSE - Also known as Kiaa4248, Sdccag33l, Tsh2, Zfp218, Znf218. Experimental evidence at protein level: Swiss-Prot protein existence level 1. Probable transcriptional regulator involved in developmental processes. May act as a transcriptional repressor (Potential). From Mus musculus (Mouse).
    705..723     -  promoter       SP6 promoter: promoter for bacteriophage SP6 RNA polymerase
    765..781     -  protein_bind   lac operator: The lac repressor binds to the lac operator to inhibit transcription in E. coli. This inhibition can be relieved by adding lactose or isopropyl-β-D-thiogalactopyranoside (IPTG). lac repressor encoded by lacI
    789..819     -  promoter       lac promoter: promoter for the E. coli lac operon
    834..855     -  protein_bind   CAP binding site: CAP binding activates transcription in the presence of cAMP. E. coli catabolite activator protein
    868..960     -  CDS            lacI (fragment): lac repressor; lacI; The lac repressor binds to the lac operator to inhibit transcription in E. coli. This inhibition can be relieved by adding lactose or isopropyl-β-D-thiogalactopyranoside (IPTG).
   1143..1731    -  rep_origin     ori: high-copy-number ColE1/pMB1/pBR322/pUC origin of replication
   1902..2762    -  CDS            AmpR: β-lactamase; bla; confers resistance to ampicillin, carbenicillin, and related antibiotics
   2763..2867    -  promoter       AmpR promoter: bla
   2894..2944    +  misc_feature   bom (fragment): basis of mobility region from pBR322
   2972..3400    -  rep_origin     f1 ori (sequence partly withheld): f1 bacteriophage origin of replication; arrow indicates direction of (+) strand synthesis
   3404..3561    -  CDS            lacZα (fragment): LacZα fragment of β-galactosidase; lacZ fragment
   3564..2       +  promoter       T7 promoter (across the origin): promoter for bacteriophage T7 RNA polymerase
>Addgene plasmid #74361 | pISH-Tshz2 | addgene full sequence | sequence record 146424 | Addgene assembled sequence
GGGCGAATTGGGCCCGACGTCGCATGCTCCCGGCCGCCATGGCGGCCGCGGGAATTCGATTCAGCAGAAC
TTGCCTTCCCGGTCTGTCTCTAAGCCCAGCCTATTCAGCTCCGTGCAGCTATACCGGCAGAGCAGTAAGT
TGTGTGGCTCGGTGTTCACCGGCGCCAGCAGGTTCCGCTGCAGGCAGTGCAGTGCGGCCTACGACACTCT
CGTGGAGCTGACCGTGCACATGAACGAGACAGGCCACTATCAAGATGACAACCGCAAAAAAGATAAGCTC
AGACCCACGAGCTACTCCAAGCCCCGAAAAAGGGCCTTCCAAGACATGGACAAAGAGGATGCCCAAAAGG
TCCTGAAATGTATGTTTTGTGGTGACTCCTTCGATTCCCTGCAAGATTTGAGTGTCCACATGATAAAGAC
AAAACATTACCAAAAAGTGCCTTTGAAGGAGCCGGTACCAACCATTTCCTCCAAGATGGTCACACCAGCC
AAGAAGCGTGTTTTCGATGTCAACAGGCCTTGCTCCCCTGACTCCACCACAGGGTCCCTTGCAGATTCCT
TTTCTTCCCAGAAGAGTGCTAACCTGCAGCTGCCCTCCAACAGCCGCTACGGCTACCAAAACGGAATCAC
TAGTGAATTCGCGGCCGCCTGCAGGTCGACCATATGGGAGAGCTCCCAACGCGTTGGATGCATAGCTTGA
GTATTCTATAGTGTCACCTAAATAGCTTGGCGTAATCATGGTCATAGCTGTTTCCTGTGTGAAATTGTTA
TCCGCTCACAATTCCACACAACATACGAGCCGGAAGCATAAAGTGTAAAGCCTGGGGTGCCTAATGAGTG
AGCTAACTCACATTAATTGCGTTGCGCTCACTGCCCGCTTTCCAGTCGGGAAACCTGTCGTGCCAGCTGC
ATTAATGAATCGGCCAACGCGCGGGGAGAGGCGGTTTGCGTATTGGGCGCTCTTCCGCTTCCTCGCTCAC
TGACTCGCTGCGCTCGGTCGTTCGGCTGCGGCGAGCGGTATCAGCTCACTCAAAGGCGGTAATACGGTTA
TCCACAGAATCAGGGGATAACGCAGGAAAGAACATGTGAGCAAAAGGCCAGCAAAAGGCCAGGAACCGTA
AAAAGGCCGCGTTGCTGGCGTTTTTCCATAGGCTCCGCCCCCCTGACGAGCATCACAAAAATCGACGCTC
AAGTCAGAGGTGGCGAAACCCGACAGGACTATAAAGATACCAGGCGTTTCCCCCTGGAAGCTCCCTCGTG
CGCTCTCCTGTTCCGACCCTGCCGCTTACCGGATACCTGTCCGCCTTTCTCCCTTCGGGAAGCGTGGCGC
TTTCTCATAGCTCACGCTGTAGGTATCTCAGTTCGGTGTAGGTCGTTCGCTCCAAGCTGGGCTGTGTGCA
CGAACCCCCCGTTCAGCCCGACCGCTGCGCCTTATCCGGTAACTATCGTCTTGAGTCCAACCCGGTAAGA
CACGACTTATCGCCACTGGCAGCAGCCACTGGTAACAGGATTAGCAGAGCGAGGTATGTAGGCGGTGCTA
CAGAGTTCTTGAAGTGGTGGCCTAACTACGGCTACACTAGAAGAACAGTATTTGGTATCTGCGCTCTGCT
GAAGCCAGTTACCTTCGGAAAAAGAGTTGGTAGCTCTTGATCCGGCAAACAAACCACCGCTGGTAGCGGT
GGTTTTTTTGTTTGCAAGCAGCAGATTACGCGCAGAAAAAAAGGATCTCAAGAAGATCCTTTGATCTTTT
CTACGGGGTCTGACGCTCAGTGGAACGAAAACTCACGTTAAGGGATTTTGGTCATGAGATTATCAAAAAG
GATCTTCACCTAGATCCTTTTAAATTAAAAATGAAGTTTTAAATCAATCTAAAGTATATATGAGTAAACT
TGGTCTGACAGTTACCAATGCTTAATCAGTGAGGCACCTATCTCAGCGATCTGTCTATTTCGTTCATCCA
TAGTTGCCTGACTCCCCGTCGTGTAGATAACTACGATACGGGAGGGCTTACCATCTGGCCCCAGTGCTGC
AATGATACCGCGAGACCCACGCTCACCGGCTCCAGATTTATCAGCAATAAACCAGCCAGCCGGAAGGGCC
GAGCGCAGAAGTGGTCCTGCAACTTTATCCGCCTCCATCCAGTCTATTAATTGTTGCCGGGAAGCTAGAG
TAAGTAGTTCGCCAGTTAATAGTTTGCGCAACGTTGTTGCCATTGCTACAGGCATCGTGGTGTCACGCTC
GTCGTTTGGTATGGCTTCATTCAGCTCCGGTTCCCAACGATCAAGGCGAGTTACATGATCCCCCATGTTG
TGCAAAAAAGCGGTTAGCTCCTTCGGTCCTCCGATCGTTGTCAGAAGTAAGTTGGCCGCAGTGTTATCAC
TCATGGTTATGGCAGCACTGCATAATTCTCTTACTGTCATGCCATCCGTAAGATGCTTTTCTGTGACTGG
TGAGTACTCAACCAAGTCATTCTGAGAATAGTGTATGCGGCGACCGAGTTGCTCTTGCCCGGCGTCAATA
CGGGATAATACCGCGCCACATAGCAGAACTTTAAAAGTGCTCATCATTGGAAAACGTTCTTCGGGGCGAA
AACTCTCAAGGATCTTACCGCTGTTGAGATCCAGTTCGATGTAACCCACTCGTGCACCCAACTGATCTTC
AGCATCTTTTACTTTCACCAGCGTTTCTGGGTGAGCAAAAACAGGAAGGCAAAATGCCGCAAAAAAGGGA
ATAAGGGCGACACGGAAATGTTGAATACTCATACTCTTCCTTTTTCAATATTATTGAAGCATTTATCAGG
GTTATTGTCTCATGAGCGGATACATATTTGAATGTATTTAGAAAAATAAACAAATAGGGGTTCCGCGCAC
ATTTCCCCGAAAAGTGCCACCTGATGCGGTGTGAAATACCGCACAGATGCGTAAGGAGAAAATACCGCAT
CAGGAAATTGTAAGCGTTAATATTTTGTTAAAATTCGCGTTAAATTTTTGTTAAATCAGCTCATTTTTTA
ACCAATAGGCCGAAATCGGCAAAATCCCTTATAAATCAAAAGAATAGACCGAGATAGGGT
[37 nt withheld, positions 3071-3107]
AAAGAACGTGGACTCCAACGTCAAAGG
[49 nt withheld, positions 3135-3183]
T
[91 nt withheld, positions 3185-3275]
G
[124 nt withheld, positions 3277-3400]
CCATTCGCCATTCAGGCTGCGCAACTGTTGGGAAGGGCGATCGGTGCGGGCCTCTTCGCTATTACGCCAG
CTGGCGAAAGGGGGATGTGCTGCAAGGCGATTAAGTTGGGTAACGCCAGGGTTTTCCCAGTCACGACGTT
GTAAAACGACGGCCAGTGAATTGTAATACGACTCACTATA
