>Addgene plasmid #74361 | pISH-Tshz2 | depositor partial sequence | sequence record 140237 | insert
CAGCAGAACTTGCCTTCCCGGTCTGTCTCTAAGCCCAGCCTATTCAGCTCCGTGCAGCTATACCGGCAGA
GCAGTAAGTTGTGTGGCTCGGTGTTCACCGGCGCCAGCAGGTTCCGCTGCAGGCAGTGCAGTGCGGCCTA
CGACACTCTCGTGGAGCTGACCGTGCACATGAACGAGACAGGCCACTATCAAGATGACAACCGCAAAAAA
GATAAGCTCAGACCCACGAGCTACTCCAAGCCCCGAAAAAGGGCCTTCCAAGACATGGACAAAGAGGATG
CCCAAAAGGTCCTGAAATGTATGTTTTGTGGTGACTCCTTCGATTCCCTGCAAGATTTGAGTGTCCACAT
GATAAAGACAAAACATTACCAAAAAGTGCCTTTGAAGGAGCCGGTACCAACCATTTCCTCCAAGATGGTC
ACACCAGCCAAGAAGCGTGTTTTCGATGTCAACAGGCCTTGCTCCCCTGACTCCACCACAGGGTCCCTTG
CAGATTCCTTTTCTTCCCAGAAGAGTGCTAACCTGCAGCTGCCCTCCAACAGCCGCTACGGCTACCAAAA
CGG
