>Addgene plasmid #74361 | pISH-Tshz2 | addgene partial sequence | sequence record 148010 | T7 5'-TAATACGACTCACTATAGGG-3'
CCGGCCGCCATGGCGGCCGCGGGAATTCGATTCAGCAGAACTTGCCTTCCCGGTCTGTCTCTAAGCCCAG
CCTATTCAGCTCCGTGCAGCTATACCGGCAGAGCAGTAAGTTGTGTGGCTCGGTGTTCACCGGCGCCAGC
AGGTTCCGCTGCAGGCAGTGCAGTGCGGCCTACGACACTCTCGTGGAGCTGACCGTGCACATGAACGAGA
CAGGCCACTATCAAGATGACAACCGCAAAAAAGATAAGCTCAGACCCACGAGCTACTCCAAGCCCCGAAA
AAGGGCCTTCCAAGACATGGACAAAGAGGATGCCCAAAAGGTCCTGAAATGTATGTTTTGTGGTGACTCC
TTCGATTCCCTGCAAGATTTGAGTGTCCACATGATAAAGACAAAACATTACCAAAAAGTGCCTTTGAAGG
AGCCGGTACCAACCATTTCCTCCAAGATGGTCACACCAGCCAAGAAGCGTGTTTTCGATGTCAACAGGCC
TTGCTCCCCTGACTCCACCACAGGGTCCCTTGCAGATTCCTTTTCTTCCCAGAAGAGTGCTAACCTGCAG
CTGCCCTCCAACAGCCGCTACGGCTACCAAAACGGAATCACTAGTGAATTCGCGGCCGCCTGCAGGTCGA
CCATATGGGAGAGCTCCCAACGCGTTGGATGCATAGCTTGAGTATTCTATAGTGTCACCTAAATAGCTTG
GCGTAATCATGGTCATAGCTGTTTCCTGTGTGAAATTGTTATCCGCTCACAATTCCACACAACATACGAG
CCGGAAGCATAAAGTGTAAAGCCTGGGGTGCCTAATGAGTGAGCTAACTCACATTAATTGCGT
